Addgene plasmid #190861: pBIG1b_10xHisTEVATG5_ATG12
Purpose: Plasmid for the expression of ATG5 and ATG12 protein subunit complexes. Internal References: SMC1178
Depositing lab: Sascha Martens. Depositing organization: University of Vienna. Publication: A PI3K-WIPI2 positive feedback loop allosterically activates LC3 lipidation in autophagy. Fracchiolla D, Chang C, Hurley JH, Martens S. J Cell Biol. 2020 Jul 6;219(7). pii: 151802. doi: 10.1083/jcb.201912098. PubMed 32437499.
Backbone
  Vector backbone: pBIG1b
  Backbone manufacturer: Jan-Michael Peters
  Backbone size w/o insert (bp): 5915
  Total vector size (bp): 8315
  Vector type: Bacterial Expression, Insect Expression
  Selectable markers: Gentamicin
Growth in bacteria
  Bacterial resistance: Ampicillin, 100 μg/mL
  Growth temperature: 37°C
  Growth strain: DH5alpha
  Copy number: Unknown
Gene/Insert 1
  Gene/Insert name: ATG5
  Species: H. sapiens (human)
  Insert size (bp): 894
  GenBank ID: NC_000006.12
  Entrez Gene: ATG5 (a.k.a. APG5, APG5-LIKE, APG5L, ASP, SCAR25, hAPG5)
  Tag / fusion protein: 6xHis-TEV (N terminal on insert)
  Cloning method: Unknown
  Sequencing primers: 5′ CCACCATCGGGCGCGGATCCATGGCCGAAGAGCCC; 3′ TCCTCTAGTACTTCTCGACAAGCTTTTAGTCCGTAGGTTGGGG
Gene/Insert 2
  Gene/Insert name: ATG12
  Species: H. sapiens (human)
  Insert size (bp): 423
  GenBank ID: NC_000005.10
  Entrez Gene: ATG12 (a.k.a. APG12, APG12L, FBR93, HAPG12)
  Cloning method: Unknown
  Sequencing primers: 5′ CCACCATCGGGCGCGGATCCATGGCCGAAGAGCCC; 3′ CCACCATCGGGCGCGGATCCATGGCCGAAGAGCCC
Terms and licenses: Academic/Nonprofit Terms; Industry Terms: Not Available to Industry
How to cite: pBIG1b_10xHisTEVATG5_ATG12 was a gift from Sascha Martens (Addgene plasmid # 190861 ; http://n2t.net/addgene:190861 ; RRID:Addgene_190861)
