[The description below was written by a language model from this plasmid's Addgene catalogue record and pLannotate feature annotations shown in this document.]
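Description:
pBIG1b_10xHisTEVATG5_ATG12 is an 8.3 kb multigene baculovirus transfer plasmid built on the pBIG1b backbone of the biGBac assembly system, catalogued for bacterial and insect expression. It is maintained in E. coli through a high-copy ColE1/pUC-type origin with ampicillin resistance (AmpR under its own bla promoter). The annotation also shows an f1 origin, a complete spectinomycin/streptomycin resistance gene (SmR), and small fragments of an R6K γ origin and integron sequences that appear to be backbone remnants. A gentamicin acetyltransferase gene driven by the class 1 integron Pc promoter lies between the Tn7R and Tn7L ends together with the expression cassettes. The whole mini-Tn7 segment can therefore be transposed into a baculoviral bacmid and selected with gentamicin, the listed selectable marker. A single loxP site sits just upstream of the first cassette.

The payload is two tandem, same-orientation cassettes for human autophagy proteins, each with its own polyhedrin promoter and SV40 polyadenylation signal. The first encodes ATG5 with an N-terminal 10xHis tag followed by a TEV protease cleavage site, allowing metal-affinity purification and subsequent tag removal. The catalogue field lists this tag as 6xHis-TEV, but the plasmid name and the sequence annotation both indicate ten histidines. The second cassette encodes untagged ATG12. The short "large T antigen" and "SET1" hits flanking the terminators are most likely incidental matches to terminator and linker sequence rather than functional coding parts. Very late polyhedrin-driven co-expression in insect cells is intended to produce ATG5 and ATG12 together as protein subunit complexes, with the untagged partner co-purifying through His-tagged ATG5. The associated work concerns LC3 lipidation in autophagy.
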