Features (pLannotate 1.2.2; 28 found; start..end, strand, type, name):
    213..293     -  CDS            int (fragment): INT2_ECOLX - Protein inferred from homology: Swiss-Prot protein existence level 3. Putative integrase believed to be involved in the insertion of antibiotic resistance genes into plasmids and transposons. From Escherichia coli.
    379..435     +  CDS            GmR (fragment): gentamycin acetyltransferase; aacC1; confers resistance to gentamycin
    442..1233    +  CDS            SmR: aminoglycoside adenylyltransferase (Murphy, 1985); aadA; confers resistance to spectinomycin and streptomycin
   1274..1728    +  rep_origin     f1 ori (sequence partly withheld): f1 bacteriophage origin of replication; arrow indicates direction of (+) strand synthesis
   1754..1858    +  promoter       AmpR promoter: bla
   1859..2719    +  CDS            AmpR: β-lactamase; bla; confers resistance to ampicillin, carbenicillin, and related antibiotics
   2890..3478    +  rep_origin     ori: high-copy-number ColE1/pMB1/pBR322/pUC origin of replication
   3664..3715    -  misc_feature   bom (fragment): basis of mobility region from pBR322
   3783..4007    -  mobile_element Tn7R: mini-Tn7 element (right end of the Tn7 transposon) Tn7
   4074..4607    -  CDS            GmR: gentamycin acetyltransferase; aacC1; confers resistance to gentamycin
   4796..4824    -  promoter       Pc promoter: intI1 (promoter lies within the coding sequence); class 1 integron promoter
   4802..5164    -  CDS            YPR2_ECOLX (fragment): Protein predicted: Swiss-Prot protein existence level 4. From Escherichia coli.
   5164..5191    -  rep_origin     R6K γ ori (fragment): γ replication origin from E. coli plasmid R6K; requires the R6K initiator protein pi for replication
   5220..5253    +  protein_bind   loxP: Cre-mediated recombination occurs in the 8-bp core sequence (GCATACAT). Cre recombinase
   5343..5391    +  polyA_signal   HSV TK poly(A) signal: herpes simplex virus thymidine kinase polyadenylation signal (Cole and Stacy, 1985)
   5486..5577    +  promoter       polyhedrin promoter: polh from Autographa californica; promoter for the baculovirus polyhedrin gene
   5623..5652    +  CDS            10xHis: 10xHis affinity tag
   5659..5679    +  CDS            TEV site: tobacco etch virus (TEV) protease recognition and cleavage site
   5686..6510    +  CDS            ATG5: ATG5_HUMAN - Also known as APG5L, ASP. Experimental evidence at protein level: Swiss-Prot protein existence level 1. (Microbial infection) May act as a proviral factor. In association with ATG12, negatively regulates the innate antiviral immune response by impairing the type I IFN production pathway upon vesicular stomatitis virus (VSV) infection (PubMed:17709747). Required for the translation of incoming hepatitis C virus (HCV) RNA and, thereby, for initiation of HCV replication, but not required once infection is established (PubMed:19666601). From Homo sapiens (Human).
   6537..6620    +  CDS            large T antigen (fragment): large T antigen from SV40 (simian virus 40)
   6643..6777    +  polyA_signal   SV40 poly(A) signal: SV40 polyadenylation signal
   6806..6855    +  CDS            SET1 (fragment): solubility-enhancement tag derived from T7 phage gene 10B
   6933..7024    +  promoter       polyhedrin promoter: polh from Autographa californica; promoter for the baculovirus polyhedrin gene
   7067..7486    +  CDS            ATG12: ATG12_HUMAN - Also known as APG12, APG12L. Experimental evidence at protein level: Swiss-Prot protein existence level 1. (Microbial infection) May act as a proviral factor. In association with ATG5, negatively regulates the innate antiviral immune response by impairing the type I IFN production pathway upon vesicular stomatitis virus (VSV) infection (PubMed:17709747). Required for the translation of incoming hepatitis C virus (HCV) RNA and, thereby, for the initiation of HCV replication, but not required once infection is established (PubMed:19666601). From Homo sapiens (Human).
   7513..7596    +  CDS            large T antigen (fragment): large T antigen from SV40 (simian virus 40)
   7619..7753    +  polyA_signal   SV40 poly(A) signal: SV40 polyadenylation signal
   7782..7831    +  CDS            SET1 (fragment): solubility-enhancement tag derived from T7 phage gene 10B
   8068..8233    -  mobile_element Tn7L: mini-Tn7 element (left end of the Tn7 transposon) Tn7
>Addgene plasmid #190861 | pBIG1b_10xHisTEVATG5_ATG12 | addgene full sequence | sequence record 373602 | Addgene NGS Result
TTCTCTGTCACAGAATGAAAATTTTTCTGTCATCTCTTCGTTATTAATGTTTGTAATTGACTGAATATCA
ACGCTTATTTGCAGCCTGAACTGGGAGGCAGAATAAATGATCATATCGTCAATTATTACCTCCACGGGGA
GAGCCTGAGCAAACTGGCCTCAGGCATTTGAGAAGCACACGGTCACACTGCTTCCGGTAGTCAATAAACC
GGTAAGTAGCGTATGCGCTCACGCAACTGGTCCAGAACCTTGACCGAACGCAGCGGTGGTAACGGCGCAG
TGGCGGTTTTCATGGCTTGTTATGACTGTTTTTTTGGGGTACAGTCTATGCCTCGGGCATCCAAGCAGCA
AGCGCGTTACGCCGTGGGTCGATGTTTGATGTTATGGAGCAGCAACGATGTTACGCAGCAGGGCAGTCGC
CCTAAAACAAAGTTAAACATCATGAGGGAAGCGGTGATCGCCGAAGTATCGACTCAACTATCAGAGGTAG
TTGGCGTCATCGAGCGCCATCTCGAACCGACGTTGCTGGCCGTACATTTGTACGGCTCCGCAGTGGATGG
CGGCCTGAAGCCACACAGTGATATTGATTTGCTGGTTACGGTGACCGTAAGGCTTGATGAAACAACGCGG
CGAGCTTTGATCAACGACCTTTTGGAAACTTCGGCTTCCCCTGGAGAGAGCGAGATTCTCCGCGCTGTAG
AAGTCACCATTGTTGTGCACGACGACATCATTCCGTGGCGTTATCCAGCTAAGCGCGAACTGCAATTTGG
AGAATGGCAGCGCAATGACATTCTTGCAGGTATCTTCGAGCCAGCCACGATCGACATTGATCTGGCTATC
TTGCTGACAAAAGCAAGAGAACATAGCGTTGCCTTGGTAGGTCCAGCGGCGGAGGAACTCTTTGATCCGG
TTCCTGAACAGGATCTATTTGAGGCGCTAAATGAAACCTTAACGCTATGGAACTCGCCGCCCGACTGGGC
TGGCGATGAGCGAAATGTAGTGCTTACGTTGTCCCGCATTTGGTACAGCGCAGTAACCGGCAAAATCGCG
CCGAAGGATGTCGCTGCCGACTGGGCAATGGAGCGCCTGCCGGCCCAGTATCAGCCCGTCATACTTGAAG
CTAGACAGGCTTATCTTGGACAAGAAGAAGATCGCTTGGCCTCGCGCGCAGATCAGTTGGAAGAATTTGT
CCACTACGTGAAAGGCGAGATCACCAAGGTAGTCGGCAAATAATGTCTAACAATTCGTTCAAGCCGACGG
ATTGGCGAATGGG
[124 nt withheld, positions 1274-1397]
C
[91 nt withheld, positions 1399-1489]
A
[49 nt withheld, positions 1491-1539]
CCTTTGACGTTGGAGTCCACGTTCTT
[37 nt withheld, positions 1566-1602]
ACCCTATCTCGGTCTATTCTTTTGATTTATAAGGGATTTTGCCGATTTCGGCCTATTGGTTAAAAAATGA
GCTGATTTAACAAAAATTTAACGCGAATTTTAACAAAATATTAACGCTTACAATTTAGGTGGCACTTTTC
GGGGAAATGTGCGCGGAACCCCTATTTGTTTATTTTTCTAAATACATTCAAATATGTATCCGCTCATGAG
ACAATAACCCTGATAAATGCTTCAATAATATTGAAAAAGGAAGAGTATGAGTATTCAACATTTCCGTGTC
GCCCTTATTCCCTTTTTTGCGGCATTTTGCCTTCCTGTTTTTGCTCACCCAGAAACGCTGGTGAAAGTAA
AAGATGCTGAAGATCAGTTGGGTGCACGAGTGGGTTACATCGAACTGGATCTCAACAGCGGTAAGATCCT
TGAGAGTTTTCGCCCCGAAGAACGTTTTCCAATGATGAGCACTTTTAAAGTTCTGCTATGTGGCGCGGTA
TTATCCCGTATTGACGCCGGGCAAGAGCAACTCGGTCGCCGCATACACTATTCTCAGAATGACTTGGTTG
AGTACTCACCAGTCACAGAAAAGCATCTTACGGATGGCATGACAGTAAGAGAATTATGCAGTGCTGCCAT
AACCATGAGTGATAACACTGCGGCCAACTTACTTCTGACAACGATCGGAGGACCGAAGGAGCTAACCGCT
TTTTTGCACAACATGGGGGATCATGTAACTCGCCTTGATCGTTGGGAACCGGAGCTGAATGAAGCCATAC
CAAACGACGAGCGTGACACCACGATGCCTGTAGCAATGGCAACAACGTTGCGCAAACTATTAACTGGCGA
ACTACTTACTCTAGCTTCCCGGCAACAATTAATAGACTGGATGGAGGCGGATAAAGTTGCAGGACCACTT
CTGCGCTCGGCCCTTCCGGCTGGCTGGTTTATTGCTGATAAATCTGGAGCCGGTGAGCGTGGGTCTCGCG
GTATCATTGCAGCACTGGGGCCAGATGGTAAGCCCTCCCGTATCGTAGTTATCTACACGACGGGGAGTCA
GGCAACTATGGATGAACGAAATAGACAGATCGCTGAGATAGGTGCCTCACTGATTAAGCATTGGTAACTG
TCAGACCAAGTTTACTCATATATACTTTAGATTGATTTAAAACTTCATTTTTAATTTAAAAGGATCTAGG
TGAAGATCCTTTTTGATAATCTCATGACCAAAATCCCTTAACGTGAGTTTTCGTTCCACTGAGCGTCAGA
CCCCGTAGAAAAGATCAAAGGATCTTCTTGAGATCCTTTTTTTCTGCGCGTAATCTGCTGCTTGCAAACA
AAAAAACCACCGCTACCAGCGGTGGTTTGTTTGCCGGATCAAGAGCTACCAACTCTTTTTCCGAAGGTAA
CTGGCTTCAGCAGAGCGCAGATACCAAATACTATTCTTCTAGTGTAGCCGTAGTTAGGCCACCACTTCAA
GAACTCTGTAGCACCGCCTACATACCTCGCTCTGCTAATCCTGTTACCAGTGGCTGCTGCCAGTGGCGAT
AAGTCGTGTCTTACCGGGTTGGACTCAAGACGATAGTTACCGGATAAGGCGCAGCGGTCGGGCTGAACGG
GGGGTTCGTGCACACAGCCCAGCTTGGAGCGAACGACCTACACCGAACTGAGATACCTACAGCGTGAGCT
ATGAGAAAGCGCCACGCTTCCCGAAGGGAGAAAGGCGGACAGGTATCCGGTAAGCGGCAGGGTCGGAACA
GGAGAGCGCACGAGGGAGCTTCCAGGGGGAAACGCCTGGTATCTTTATAGTCCTGTCGGGTTTCGCCACC
TCTGACTTGAGCGTCGATTTTTGTGATGCTCGTCAGGGGGGCGGAGCCTATGGAAAAACGCCAGCAACGC
GGCCTTTTTACGGTTCCTGGCCTTTTGCTGGCCTTTTGCTCACATGTTCTTTCCTGCGTTATCCCCTGAT
TCTGTGGATAACCGTATTACCGCCTTTGAGTGAGCTGATACCGCTCGCCGCAGCCGAACGACCGAGCGCA
GCGAGTCAGTGAGCGAGGAAGCGGAAGAGCGCCTGATGCGGTATTTTCTCCTTACGCATCTGTGCGGTAT
TTCACACCGCATAGACCAGCCGCGTAACCTGGCAAAATCGGTTACGGTTGAGTAATAAATGGATGCCCTG
CGTAAGCGGGTGTGGGCGGACAATAAAGTCTTAAACTGAACAAAATAGATCTAAACTATGACAATAAAGT
CTTAAACTAGACAGAATAGTTGTAAACTGAAATCAGTCCAGTTATGCTGTGAAAAAGCATACTGGACTTT
TGTTATGGCTAAAGCAAACTCTTCATTTTCTGAAGTGCAAATTGCCCGTCGTATTAAAGAGGGGCGTGGC
CAAGGGCATGGTAAAGACTATATTCGCGGCGTTGTGACAATTTACCGAACAACTCCGCGGCCGGGAAGCC
GATCTCGGCTTGAACGAATTGTTAGGTGGCGGTACTTGGGTCGATATCAAAGTGCATCACTTCTTCCCGT
ATGCCCAACTTTGTATAGAGAGCCACTGCGGGATCGTCACCGTAATCTGCTTGCACGTAGATCACATAAG
CACCAAGCGCGTTGGCCTCATGCTTGAGGAGATTGATGAGCGCGGTGGCAATGCCCTGCCTCCGGTGCTC
GCCGGAGACTGCGAGATCATAGATATAGATCTCACTACGCGGCTGCTCAAACTTGGGCAGAACGTAAGCC
GCGAGAGCGCCAACAACCGCTTCTTGGTCGAAGGCAGCAAGCGCGATGAATGTCTTACTACGGAGCAAGT
TCCCGAGGTAATCGGAGTCCGGCTGATGTTGGGAGTAGGTGGCTACGTCTCCGAACTCACGACCGAAAAG
ATCAAGAGCAGCCCGCATGGATTTGACTTGGTCAGGGCCGAGCCTACATGTGCGAATGATGCCCATACTT
GAGCCACCTAACTTTGTTTTAGGGCGACTGCCCTGCTGCGTAACATCGTTGCTGCTGCGTAACATCGTTG
CTGCTCCATAACATCAAACATCGACCCACGGCGTAACGCGCTTGCTGCTTGGATGCCCGAGGCATAGACT
GTACAAAAAAACAGTCATAACAAGCCATGAAAACCGCCACTGCGCCGTTACCACCGCTGCGTTCGGTCAA
GGTTCTGGACCAGTTGCGTGAGCGCATACGCTACTTGCATTACAGTTTACGAACCGAACAGGCTTATGTC
AACTGGGTTTGTGCCTTCATCCGTTTCCACGGTGTGCGTCACCCGGCAACCTTGGGCAGCAGCGAAGTCG
AGGCATTTCTGTCCTGGCTGGCGAACGAGCGCAAGGTTTCGGTCTCCACGCATCGTCAGGCATTGGCGGC
CTTGCTGTTCTTCTACGGCAAGGTGCTGTGCACGGATCTGCCCTTGCTTCAGGAGATCGGTAGACCTCGG
CCGTCGCGGCGCTTGCCGGTGGTGCTGACCCCGGATGAAGTGGTTCGCATCCTCGGTTTTCTGGAAGGCG
AGCATCGTTTGTTCGCCCAGGACTCTAGCTATAGTTCTAGTGGTTGGCTACAGCTTTGTTTGTACTATCA
ACAGGTTGAACTGCTGATCAACAGATCCTCTACGCGGCCGCGGTACCATAACTTCGTATAGCATACATTA
TACGAAGTTATCTGGGTTTAAACTATATCTCAATCGGGGTTTTTATCGAGGCTAACTGAAACACGGAAGG
AGACAATACCGGAAGGAACCCGCGCTATGACGGCAATAAAAAGACAGAATAAAACGCACGGGTGTTGGGT
CGTTTGTTCATAAACGCGGGGTTCGGTCCCAGGGCTGGCACTCTGTCAAGTGAACGCTCTATGGTCTAAA
GATTTAAATCGACCTACTCCGGAATATTAATAGATCATGGAGATAATTAAAATGATAACCATCTCGCAAA
TAAATAAGTATTTTACTGTTTTCGTAACAGTTTTGTAATAAAAAAACCTATAAATATTCCGGATTATTCA
TACCGTCCCACCATCGGGCGCGGATCCATGCACCATCACCATCACCATCACCATCACCATGGCGGTGAAA
ACCTGTATTTCCAGGGCTCCGGTATGACGGATGATAAAGATGTTCTGAGAGATGTCTGGTTCGGACGCAT
TCCTACCTGCTTCACGCTGTACCAAGATGAGATTACGGAGAGGGAGGCTGAACCCTACTACCTGCTGCTG
CCAAGAGTCAGCTACCTGACTCTGGTGACCGACAAGGTCAAGAAGCACTTCCAGAAGGTCATGAGGCAGG
AGGACATCTCTGAAATCTGGTTCGAGTACGAAGGAACTCCTCTGAAGTGGCACTACCCCATCGGTCTGCT
GTTCGACCTGCTGGCTTCCAGCTCTGCCCTGCCTTGGAACATCACCGTCCACTTCAAGAGCTTCCCAGAG
AAGGACCTGCTGCACTGCCCTTCAAAGGACGCTATCGAGGCCCACTTCATGTCCTGCATGAAGGAAGCTG
ACGCCCTGAAGCACAAGTCCCAGGTCATCAACGAAATGCAGAAGAAGGACCACAAGCAGCTGTGGATGGG
TCTGCAAAACGACCGCTTCGACCAGTTCTGGGCTATCAACCGTAAGCTGATGGAGTACCCTGCCGAGGAA
AACGGCTTCCGCTACATCCCCTTCCGTATCTACCAGACCACTACCGAAAGGCCCTTCATCCAGAAGCTGT
TCAGACCAGTGGCTGCCGACGGTCAGCTGCACACTCTGGGCGACCTGCTGAAGGAGGTCTGCCCATCAGC
TATCGACCCTGAGGACGGAGAAAAGAAGAACCAGGTCATGATCCACGGAATCGAGCCAATGCTGGAAACC
CCTCTGCAATGGCTGTCCGAACACCTCTCCTACCCAGACAACTTCCTCCACATTTCCATTATTCCCCAAC
CTACGGACTAAAAGCTTGTCGAGAAGTACTAGAGGATCATAATCAGCCATACCACATTTGTAGAGGTTTT
ACTTGCTTTAAAAAACCTCCCACACCTCCCCCTGAACCTGAAACATAAAATGAATGCAATTGTTGTTGTT
AACTTGTTTATTGCAGCTTATAATGGTTACAAATAAAGCAATAGCATCACAAATTTCACAAATAAAGCAT
TTTTTTCACTGCATTCTAGTTGTGGTTTGTCCAAACTCATCAATGTATCTTATCATGTCTGGATCTGATC
ACTGCTTGAGCCTAGAAGATCCGGCTGCTAACAAAGCCCGAAAGGAAGCTGAGTTGGCTGCTGCCACCGC
TGAGCAATAACTATCATAACCATTTAAATAAACTGGATACTATTGCACGTTTAAATCGACCTACTCCGGA
ATATTAATAGATCATGGAGATAATTAAAATGATAACCATCTCGCAAATAAATAAGTATTTTACTGTTTTC
GTAACAGTTTTGTAATAAAAAAACCTATAAATATTCCGGATTATTCATACCGTCCCACCATCGGGCGCGG
ATCCATGGCCGAAGAGCCCCAGAGCGTTTTGCAGTTGCCCACAAGCATTGCCGCAGGAGGCGAAGGACTC
ACAGATGTTAGCCCCGAGACTACCACTCCTGAGCCACCTTCTTCAGCCGCTGTCTCACCTGGTACTGAAG
AGCCTGCTGGTGACACTAAGAAGAAGATCGACATCCTGCTGAAGGCTGTCGGTGACACTCCTATCATGAA
GACCAAGAAGTGGGCTGTGGAGAGGACCCGTACTATCCAGGGTCTGATCGACTTCATCAAGAAGTTCCTG
AAGCTGGTGGCTTCTGAACAGCTGTTCATCTACGTGAACCAGTCCTTCGCTCCATCTCCTGACCAGGAAG
TGGGTACTCTGTACGAGTGTTTCGGAAGCGACGGCAAGTTGGTTCTCCATTACTGCAAATCACAAGCGTG
GGGCTAAAAGCTTGTCGAGAAGTACTAGAGGATCATAATCAGCCATACCACATTTGTAGAGGTTTTACTT
GCTTTAAAAAACCTCCCACACCTCCCCCTGAACCTGAAACATAAAATGAATGCAATTGTTGTTGTTAACT
TGTTTATTGCAGCTTATAATGGTTACAAATAAAGCAATAGCATCACAAATTTCACAAATAAAGCATTTTT
TTCACTGCATTCTAGTTGTGGTTTGTCCAAACTCATCAATGTATCTTATCATGTCTGGATCTGATCACTG
CTTGAGCCTAGAAGATCCGGCTGCTAACAAAGCCCGAAAGGAAGCTGAGTTGGCTGCTGCCACCGCTGAG
CAATAACTATCATAACCATTTAAATAAATCTATATCTCAATCGGGGTTACGTCGATACCCCACCGAGACC
CCATTGGGACCAATACGCCCGCGTTTCTTCCTTTTCCCCACCCCAACCCCCAAGTTCGGGTGAAGGCCCA
GGGCTCGCAGCCAACGTCGGGGCGGCAAGCCCTGCCATAGCCACTACGGGTTAATTAAAAACTGGATACT
ATTGCACGTTTAAACAGGAGATCCGAACCAGATAAGTGAAATCTAGTTCCAAACTATTTTGTCATTTTTA
ATTTTCGTATTAGCTTACGACGCTACACCCAGTTCCCATCTATTTTGTCACTCTTCCCTAAATAATCCTT
AAAAACTCCATTTCCACCCCTCCCAGTTCCCAACTATTTTGTCCGCCCACAGCGGGGCATTTTTCTTCCT
GTTATGTTTTTAATCAAACATCCTGCCAACTCCATGTGACAAACCGTCATCTTCGGCTACTTT
